Addgene plasmid #103726: LSB-hsa-miR-744-3p
Purpose: Used to sense miRNA activity using fluorescence based tools. hsa-miR-744-3p target in 3' UTR of of mKate. miRNA activity can be measured by the repression of mKate2 relative to EBFP2 fluorescent proteins . Plasmid is inherently unstable; please see Depositor Comments
Depositing lab: Ron Weiss. Depositing organization: Massachusetts Institute of Technology. Publication: A mixed antagonistic/synergistic miRNA repression model enables accurate predictions of multi-input miRNA sensor activity. Gam JJ, Babb J, Weiss R. Nat Commun. 2018 Jun 22;9(1):2430. doi: 10.1038/s41467-018-04575-0. PubMed 29934631.
Backbone
  Vector backbone: Low Sensor Backbone (LSB)
  Vector type: Mammalian Expression, Synthetic Biology
Growth in bacteria
  Bacterial resistance: Ampicillin and Kanamycin, 100 & 50 μg/mL
  Growth temperature: 30°C
  Growth strain: NEB Stable
  Copy number: High Copy
Gene/Insert
  Gene/Insert name: hsa-miR-744-3p target
  Species: H. sapiens (human)
  Entrez Gene: MIR744 (a.k.a. MIRN744, hsa-mir-744, mir-744)
  Promoter: EF-1a
  Cloning method: Gibson Cloning
Terms and licenses: Academic/Nonprofit Terms; Industry Terms: Not Available to Industry
Depositor comments: Please note that this plasmid is inherently unstable due to a repeating poly A element. We recommend performing a diagnostic digest on multiple colonies upon receipt. The depositors would like to note the presence of several discrepancies between the depositor sequence and physical plasmid sequence. In particular, the sequences upstream and downstream of the puromycin coding region have 10 bp insertions which do not affect the ability to perform puromycin selection. The sequences for those regions within the physical plasmids are as follows: Upstream of Puro: GAATTCGACCGCCTGTCTCAAGGTGCCACC; Downstream of Puro: GCTTTGAGACTACGCGTGAATTCACTCCTC. Please contact if you are interested in this plasmid prior to placing an order.
How to cite: LSB-hsa-miR-744-3p was a gift from Ron Weiss (Addgene plasmid # 103726 ; http://n2t.net/addgene:103726 ; RRID:Addgene_103726)
