[The description below was written by a language model from this plasmid's Addgene catalogue record and pLannotate feature annotations shown in this document.]
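Description:
LSB-hsa-miR-744-3p is a mammalian expression plasmid from a synthetic-biology series of fluorescent microRNA sensors, built on the Low Sensor Backbone (LSB). The roughly 11 kb construct replicates in E. coli from a high-copy ColE1/pUC-type origin and carries both a β-lactamase gene and an aph(3')-Ia kanamycin resistance gene, matching the dual ampicillin and kanamycin selection listed in the record. A puromycin N-acetyltransferase coding sequence followed by a rabbit β-globin polyadenylation signal allows selection in mammalian cells. No promoter is annotated directly upstream of it.

The payload is two parallel transcription units. Each uses the human EF-1α core promoter with its intron A, a fluorescent protein coding sequence flanked by residual Gateway attB sites, and a rabbit β-globin poly(A) region. One unit encodes the red protein mKate2 and, according to the catalogue entry, carries a target site for human miR-744-3p in its 3' UTR. This site is not annotated as a separate feature, but it presumably lies in the unannotated stretch between the mKate2 cassette and its poly(A) region. The other unit encodes the blue protein EBFP2 without a target and serves as an internal reference. When miR-744-3p is active in transfected cells, it represses mKate2 while leaving EBFP2 unaffected, so the red-to-blue fluorescence ratio reports miRNA activity while normalising for plasmid dose and expression capacity.

The depositor warns that the repeated poly(A) elements make the plasmid inherently unstable. The physical plasmid also differs slightly from the deposited sequence, including short insertions flanking the puromycin coding region that are said not to impair selection.
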