Features (pLannotate 1.2.2; 28 found; start..end, strand, type, name):
     87..675     -  rep_origin     ori: high-copy-number ColE1/pMB1/pBR322/pUC origin of replication
    846..1706    -  CDS            AmpR: β-lactamase; bla; confers resistance to ampicillin, carbenicillin, and related antibiotics
   1707..1778    -  promoter       AmpR promoter: bla
   1857..2456    +  CDS            PuroR: puromycin N-acetyltransferase; pac from Streptomyces alboniger; confers resistance to puromycin
   2461..2541    +  CDS            HBB (fragment): HBB_PONPY - Experimental evidence at transcript level: Swiss-Prot protein existence level 2. Involved in oxygen transport from the lung to the various peripheral tissues. From Pongo pygmaeus (Bornean orangutan).
   2612..2667    +  polyA_signal   β-globin poly(A) signal: rabbit β-globin polyadenylation signal (Gil and Proudfoot, 1987)
   3646..3666    +  protein_bind   attB4: mutant version of attB; core recombination site for the Gateway® BP reaction BP Clonase™
   3734..3945    +  promoter       EF-1α core promoter: core promoter for human elongation factor EF-1α
   3946..4884    +  intron         EF-1α intron A: intron upstream of the start codon of human EF-1α
   4911..4931    +  protein_bind   attB1: mutant version of attB; core recombination site for the Gateway® BP reaction BP Clonase™
   4951..5646    +  CDS            mKate2: mKate2 is a basic (constitutively fluorescent) red fluorescent protein published in 2009, derived from Entacmaea quadricolor. It is reported to be a rapidly-maturing monomer with moderate acid sensitivity.
   5666..5690    -  protein_bind   attB2: mutant version of attB; recombination site for the Gateway® BP reaction BP Clonase™
   5834..5908    +  CDS            HBB (fragment): HBB_PONPY - Experimental evidence at transcript level: Swiss-Prot protein existence level 2. Involved in oxygen transport from the lung to the various peripheral tissues. From Pongo pygmaeus (Bornean orangutan).
   5979..6034    +  polyA_signal   β-globin poly(A) signal: rabbit β-globin polyadenylation signal (Gil and Proudfoot, 1987)
   6418..6443    +  misc_feature   SA: splice acceptor site
   7115..7135    +  protein_bind   attB4: mutant version of attB; core recombination site for the Gateway® BP reaction BP Clonase™
   7203..7414    +  promoter       EF-1α core promoter: core promoter for human elongation factor EF-1α
   7415..8353    +  intron         EF-1α intron A: intron upstream of the start codon of human EF-1α
   8380..8400    +  protein_bind   attB1: mutant version of attB; core recombination site for the Gateway® BP reaction BP Clonase™
   8411..9127    +  CDS            EBFP2: EBFP2 is a basic (constitutively fluorescent) blue fluorescent protein published in 2007, derived from Aequorea victoria. It is reported to be a rapidly-maturing monomer with moderate acid sensitivity.
   9135..9159    -  protein_bind   attB2: mutant version of attB; recombination site for the Gateway® BP reaction BP Clonase™
   9163..9243    +  CDS            HBB (fragment): HBB_PONPY - Experimental evidence at transcript level: Swiss-Prot protein existence level 2. Involved in oxygen transport from the lung to the various peripheral tissues. From Pongo pygmaeus (Bornean orangutan).
   9314..9369    +  polyA_signal   β-globin poly(A) signal: rabbit β-globin polyadenylation signal (Gil and Proudfoot, 1987)
   9752..9774    -  protein_bind   lac operator (fragment): The lac repressor binds to the lac operator to inhibit transcription in E. coli. This inhibition can be relieved by adding lactose or isopropyl-β-D-thiogalactopyranoside (IPTG). lac repressor encoded by lacI
   9778..9808    -  promoter       lac promoter: promoter for the E. coli lac operon
   9823..9844    -  protein_bind   CAP binding site: CAP binding activates transcription in the presence of cAMP. E. coli catabolite activator protein
   9857..9896    -  CDS            lacI (fragment): lac repressor; lacI; The lac repressor binds to the lac operator to inhibit transcription in E. coli. This inhibition can be relieved by adding lactose or isopropyl-β-D-thiogalactopyranoside (IPTG).
  10069..10878   +  CDS            KanR: aminoglycoside phosphotransferase; aph(3')-Ia; confers resistance to kanamycin in bacteria or G418 (Geneticin®) in eukaryotes
>Addgene plasmid #103726 | LSB-hsa-miR-744-3p | depositor full sequence | sequence record 196500 | Full Sequence
AATTGAGGGGATAACGCAGGAAAGAACATGTGAGCAAAAGGCCAGCAAAAGGCCAGGAACCGTAAAAAGG
CCGCGTTGCTGGCGTTTTTCCATAGGCTCCGCCCCCCTGACGAGCATCACAAAAATCGACGCTCAAGTCA
GAGGTGGCGAAACCCGACAGGACTATAAAGATACCAGGCGTTTCCCCCTGGAAGCTCCCTCGTGCGCTCT
CCTGTTCCGACCCTGCCGCTTACCGGATACCTGTCCGCCTTTCTCCCTTCGGGAAGCGTGGCGCTTTCTC
ATAGCTCACGCTGTAGGTATCTCAGTTCGGTGTAGGTCGTTCGCTCCAAGCTGGGCTGTGTGCACGAACC
CCCCGTTCAGCCCGACCGCTGCGCCTTATCCGGTAACTATCGTCTTGAGTCCAACCCGGTAAGACACGAC
TTATCGCCACTGGCAGCAGCCACTGGTAACAGGATTAGCAGAGCGAGGTATGTAGGCGGTGCTACAGAGT
TCTTGAAGTGGTGGCCTAACTACGGCTACACTAGAAGAACAGTATTTGGTATCTGCGCTCTGCTGAAGCC
AGTTACCTTCGGAAAAAGAGTTGGTAGCTCTTGATCCGGCAAACAAACCACCGCTGGTAGCGGTGGTTTT
TTTGTTTGCAAGCAGCAGATTACGCGCAGAAAAAAAGGATCTCAAGAAGATCCTTTGATCTTTTCTACGG
GGTCTGACGCTCAGTGGAACGAAAACTCACGTTAAGGGATTTTGGTCATGAGATTATCAAAAAGGATCTT
CACCTAGATCCTTTTAAATTAAAAATGAAGTTTTAAATCAATCTAAAGTATATATGAGTAAACTTGGTCT
GACAGTTACCAATGCTTAATCAGTGAGGCACCTATCTCAGCGATCTGTCTATTTCGTTCATCCATAGTTG
CCTGACTCCCCGTCGTGTAGATAACTACGATACGGGAGGGCTTACCATCTGGCCCCAGTGCTGCAATGAT
ACCGCGAGAACCACGCTCACCGGCTCCAGATTTATCAGCAATAAACCAGCCAGCCGGAAGGGCCGAGCGC
AGAAGTGGTCCTGCAACTTTATCCGCCTCCATCCAGTCTATTAATTGTTGCCGGGAAGCTAGAGTAAGTA
GTTCGCCAGTTAATAGTTTGCGCAACGTTGTTGCCATTGCTACAGGCATCGTGGTGTCACGCTCGTCGTT
TGGTATGGCTTCATTCAGCTCCGGTTCCCAACGATCAAGGCGAGTTACATGATCCCCCATGTTGTGCAAA
AAAGCGGTTAGCTCCTTCGGTCCTCCGATCGTTGTCAGAAGTAAGTTGGCCGCAGTGTTATCACTCATGG
TTATGGCAGCACTGCATAATTCTCTTACTGTCATGCCATCCGTAAGATGCTTTTCTGTGACTGGTGAGTA
CTCAACCAAGTCATTCTGAGAATAGTGTATGCGGCGACCGAGTTGCTCTTGCCCGGCGTCAATACGGGAT
AATACCGCGCCACATAGCAGAACTTTAAAAGTGCTCATCATTGGAAAACGTTCTTCGGGGCGAAAACTCT
CAAGGATCTTACCGCTGTTGAGATCCAGTTCGATGTAACCCACTCGTGCACCCAACTGATCTTCAGCATC
TTTTACTTTCACCAGCGTTTCTGGGTGAGCAAAAACAGGAAGGCAAAATGCCGCAAAAAAGGGAATAAGG
GCGACACGGAAATGTTGAATACTCATACTCTTCCTTTTTCAATATTATTGAAGCATTTATCAGGGTTATT
GTCTCATGAGCGGATACATATTTGAATGTAGCTCCGAATTTCTCGAGGGCTTGTCGACGACGGCGGTCTC
CGTCGTCAGGATCATGAATTCGACCCGCCTGCCACCATGACCGAGTACAAGCCCACGGTGCGCCTCGCCA
CCCGCGACGACGTCCCCCGGGCCGTACGCACCCTCGCCGCCGCGTTCGCCGACTACCCCGCCACGCGCCA
CACCGTCGACCCGGACCGCCACATCGAGCGGGTCACCGAGCTGCAAGAACTCTTCCTCACGCGCGTCGGG
CTCGACATCGGCAAGGTGTGGGTCGCGGACGACGGCGCCGCGGTGGCGGTCTGGACCACGCCGGAGAGCG
TCGAAGCGGGGGCGGTGTTCGCCGAGATCGGCCCGCGCATGGCCGAGTTGAGCGGTTCCCGGCTGGCCGC
GCAGCAACAGATGGAAGGCCTCCTGGCGCCGCACCGGCCCAAGGAGCCCGCGTGGTTCCTGGCCACCGTC
GGCGTCTCGCCCGACCACCAGGGCAAGGGTCTGGGCAGCGCCGTCGTGCTCCCCGGAGTGGAGGCGGCCG
AGCGCGCCGGGGTGCCCGCCTTCCTGGAGACATCCGCGCCCCGCAACCTCCCCTTCTACGAGCGGCTCGG
CTTCACCGTCACCGCCGACGTCGAGGTGCCCGAAGGACCGCGCACCTGGTGCATGACCCGCAAGCCCGGT
GCCTGATACGCGTGAATTCACTCCTCAGGTGCAGGCTGCCTATCAGAAGGTGGTGGCTGGTGTGGCCAAT
GCCCTGGCTCACAAATACCACTGAGATCTTTTTCCCTCTGCCAAAAATTATGGGGACATCATGAAGCCCC
TTGAGCATCTGACTTCTGGCTAATAAAGGAAATTTATTTTCATTGCAATAGTGTGTTGGAATTTTTTGTG
TCTCTCACTCGGAAGGACATATGGGAGGGCAAATCATTTAAAACATCAGAATGAGTATTTGGTTTAGAGT
TTGGCAACATATGCCCATATGCTGGCTGCCATGAACAAAGGTTGGCTATAAAGAGGTCATCAGTATATGA
AACAGCCCCCTGCTGTCCATTCCTTATTCCATAGAAAAGCCTTGACTTGAGGTTAGATTTTTTTTATATT
TTGTTTTGTGTTATTTTTTTCTTTAACATCCCTAAAATTTTCCTTACATGTTTTACTAGCCAGATTTTTC
CTCCTCTCCTGACTACTCCCAGTCATAGCTGTCCCTCTTCTCTTATGGAGATCCCTCGACCTGCAGCCCA
AGCTTGAATTCTCTAGAATTACCCTGTTATCCCTATGCTTGGTTTACCGAGCTCTTATTGGTTTTCAAAC
TTCATTGACTGTGCCCAACGCGCCTGGGAGCTCACGGGGACAGCCCCCCCCCAAAGCCCCCAGGGATGTA
ATTACGTCCCTCCCCCGCTAGGGGGCAGCAGCGAGCCGCCCGGGGCTCCGCTCCGGTCCGGCGCTCCCCC
CGCATCCCCGAGCCGGCAGCGTGCGGGGACAGCCCGGGCACGGGGAAGGTGGCACGGGATCGCTTTCCTC
TGAACGCTTCTCGCTGCTCTTTGAGCCTGCAGACACCTGGGGGGATACGGGGAAAAAGCTAGGCTGAAAG
ACCGGTTCTTAGAATGACACGCGCCTGGGAGCTCACGGGGACAGCCCCCCCCCAAAGCCCCCAGGGATGT
AATTACGTCCCTCCCCCGCTAGGGGGCAGCAGCGAGCCGCCCGGGGCTCCGCTCCGGTCCGGCGCTCCCC
CCGCATCCCCGAGCCGGCAGCGTGCGGGGACAGCCCGGGCACGGGGAAGGTGGCACGGGATCGCTTTCCT
CTGAACGCTTCTCGCTGCTCTTTGAGCCTGCAGACACCTGGGGGGATACGGGGAAAAAGCTAACTTCTGA
GACGACAACTTTGTATAGAAAAGTTGGCTCCGAATTCGCCCTTGACAGCAGAGATCCAGTTTGGTTAATT
AATTGGCTCCGGTGCCCGTCAGTGGGCAGAGCGCACATCGCCCACAGTCCCCGAGAAGTTGTGGGGAGGG
GTCGGCAATTGAACCGGTGCCTAGAGAAGGTGGCGCGGGGTAAACTGGGAAAGTGATGTCGTGTACTGGC
TCCGCCTTTTTCCCGAGGGTGGGGGAGAACCGTATATAAGTGCAGTAGTCGCCGTGAACGTTCTTTTTCG
CAACGGGTTTGCCGCCAGAACACAGGTAAGTGCCGTGTGTGGTTCCCGCGGGCCTGGCCTCTTTACGGGT
TATGGCCCTTGCGTGCCTTGAATTACTTCCACCTGGCTGCAGTACGTGATTCTTGATCCCGAGCTTCGGG
TTGGAAGTGGGTGGGAGAGTTCGAGGCCTTGCGCTTAAGGAGCCCCTTCGCCTCGTGCTTGAGTTGAGGC
CTGGCCTGGGCGCTGGGGCCGCCGCGTGCGAATCTGGTGGCACCTTCGCGCCTGTCTCGCTGCTTTCGAT
AAGTCTCTAGCCATTTAAAATTTTTGATGACCTGCTGCGACGCTTTTTTTCTGGCAAGATAGTCTTGTAA
ATGCGGGCCAAGATCTGCACACTGGTATTTCGGTTTTTGGGGCCGCGGGCGGCGACGGGGCCCGTGCGTC
CCAGCGCACATGTTCGGCGAGGCGGGGCCTGCGAGCGCGGCCACCGAGAATCGGACGGGGGTAGTCTCAA
GCTGGCCGGCCTGCTCTGGTGCCTGGCCTCGCGCCGCCGTGTATCGCCCCGCCCTGGGCGGCAAGGCTGG
CCCGGTCGGCACCAGTTGCGTGAGCGGAAAGATGGCCGCTTCCCGGCCCTGCTGCAGGGAGCTCAAAATG
GAGGACGCGGCGCTCGGGAGAGCGGGCGGGTGAGTCACCCACACAAAGGAAAAGGGCCTTTCCGTCCTCA
GCCGTCGCTTCATGTGACTCCACGGAGTACCGGGCGCCGTCCAGGCACCTCGATTAGTTCTCGAGCTTTT
GGAGTACGTCGTCTTTAGGTTGGGGGGAGGGGTTTTATGCGATGGAGTTTCCCCACACTGAGTGGGTGGA
GACTGAAGTTAGGCCAGCTTGGCACTTGATGTAATTCTCCTTGGAATTTGCCCTTTTTGAGTTTGGATCT
TGGTTCATTCTCAAGCCTCAGACAGTGGTTCAAAGTTTTTTTCTTCCATTTCAGGTGTCGTGAGAAGGGC
GAATTCGACCCAAGTTTGTACAAAAAAGCAGGCTGGATCCAGGTGCCACCATGGTGAGCGAGCTGATTAA
GGAGAACATGCACATGAAGCTGTACATGGAGGGCACCGTGAACAACCACCACTTCAAGTGCACATCCGAG
GGCGAAGGCAAGCCCTACGAGGGCACCCAGACCATGAGAATCAAGGCGGTCGAGGGCGGCCCTCTCCCCT
TCGCCTTCGACATCCTGGCTACCAGCTTCATGTACGGCAGCAAAACCTTCATCAACCACACCCAGGGCAT
CCCCGACTTCTTTAAGCAGTCCTTCCCCGAGGGCTTCACATGGGAGAGAGTCACCACATACGAAGATGGG
GGCGTGCTGACCGCTACCCAGGACACCAGCCTCCAGGACGGCTGCCTCATCTACAACGTCAAGATCAGAG
GGGTGAACTTCCCATCCAACGGCCCTGTGATGCAGAAGAAAACACTCGGCTGGGAGGCCTCCACCGAGAC
ACTGTACCCCGCTGACGGCGGCCTGGAAGGCAGAGCCGACATGGCCCTGAAGCTCGTGGGCGGGGGCCAC
CTGATCTGCAACCTTAAGACCACATACAGATCCAAGAAACCCGCTAAGAACCTCAAGATGCCCGGCGTCT
ACTATGTGGACAGGAGACTGGAAAGAATCAAGGAGGCCGACAAAGAGACATACGTCGAGCAGCACGAGGT
GGCTGTGGCCAGATACTGCGACCTCCCTAGCAAACTGGGGCACAAACTTAATTGAGAATTCTACCACCCA
GCTTTCTTGTACAAAGTGGTACGTCTCAAGACCAGAGGTCTCTGCTTAAATTACCAGGTTGAGGTTAGTG
GCAACAGAGGTTGAGGTTAGTGGCAACAGAGGTTGAGGTTAGTGGCAACAGAGGTTGAGGTTAGTGGCAA
CAGCAACCAGAAGAGACCTGTGCTTCACTCCTCAGGTGCAGGCTGCCTATCAGAAGGTGGTGGCTGGTGT
GGCCAATGCCCTGGCTCACAAATACCACTGAGATCTTTTTCCCTCTGCCAAAAATTATGGGGACATCATG
AAGCCCCTTGAGCATCTGACTTCTGGCTAATAAAGGAAATTTATTTTCATTGCAATAGTGTGTTGGAATT
TTTTGTGTCTCTCACTCGGAAGGACATATGGGAGGGCAAATCATTTAAAACATCAGAATGAGTATTTGGT
TTAGAGTTTGGCAACATATGCCCATATGCTGGCTGCCATGAACAAAGGTTGGCTATAAAGAGGTCATCAG
TATATGAAACAGCCCCCTGCTGTCCATTCCTTATTCCATAGAAAAGCCTTGACTTGAGGTTAGATTTTTT
TTATATTTTGTTTTGTGTTATTTTTTTCTTTAACATCCCTAAAATTTTCCTTACATGTTTTACTAGCCAG
ATTTTTCCTCCTCTCCTGACTACTCCCAGTCATAGCTGTCCCTCTTCTCTTATGGAGATCCCGAGCGGTG
CGTTTTTATGCTTGTAGTATTGTATAATGTTTTTAAGATCCAAGCTTCTGACCTCTTCTCTTCCTCCCAC
AGGGCCTCGAGACAATTGCATCGATGGTACCAGTGAAAGTCTGCAATGAATTCGAGTTGGCGCGCCTGTC
ATTCTAAATCTCTCTTTCAGCCTAAAGCTTTTTCCCCGTATCCCCCCAGGTGTCTGCAGGCTCAAAGAGC
AGCGAGAAGCGTTCAGAGGAAAGCGATCCCGTGCCACCTTCCCCGTGCCCGGGCTGTCCCCGCACGCTGC
CGGCTCGGGGATGCGGGGGGAGCGCCGGACCGGAGCGGAGCCCCGGGCGGCTCGCTGCTGCCCCCTAGCG
GGGGAGGGACGTAATTACATCCCTGGGGGCTTTGGGAGGGGGCTGTCCCCGTGAGCTCCCAGGCGCGCCT
GTCATTCTAAATCTCTCTTTCAGCCTAAAGCTTTTTCCCCGTATCCCCCCAGGTGTCTGCAGGCTCAAAG
AGCAGCGAGAAGCGTTCAGAGGAAAGCGATCCCGTGCCACCTTCCCCGTGCCCGGGCTGTCCCCGCACGC
TGCCGGCTCGGGGATGCGGGGGGAGCGCCGGACCGGAGCGGAGCCCCGGGCGGCTCGCTGCTGCCCCCTA
GCGGGGGAGGGACGTAATTACATCCCTGGGGGCTTTGGGGGGGGGCTGTCCCCGTGAGCTCCCAGGCGCG
CCAACTCGGTACCGTATCGATGTCGACGTTAACGCTAGTGATATCAACTTTGTATAGAAAAGTTGGCTCC
GAATTCGCCCTTGACAGCAGAGATCCAGTTTGGTTAATTAATTGGCTCCGGTGCCCGTCAGTGGGCAGAG
CGCACATCGCCCACAGTCCCCGAGAAGTTGTGGGGAGGGGTCGGCAATTGAACCGGTGCCTAGAGAAGGT
GGCGCGGGGTAAACTGGGAAAGTGATGTCGTGTACTGGCTCCGCCTTTTTCCCGAGGGTGGGGGAGAACC
GTATATAAGTGCAGTAGTCGCCGTGAACGTTCTTTTTCGCAACGGGTTTGCCGCCAGAACACAGGTAAGT
GCCGTGTGTGGTTCCCGCGGGCCTGGCCTCTTTACGGGTTATGGCCCTTGCGTGCCTTGAATTACTTCCA
CCTGGCTGCAGTACGTGATTCTTGATCCCGAGCTTCGGGTTGGAAGTGGGTGGGAGAGTTCGAGGCCTTG
CGCTTAAGGAGCCCCTTCGCCTCGTGCTTGAGTTGAGGCCTGGCCTGGGCGCTGGGGCCGCCGCGTGCGA
ATCTGGTGGCACCTTCGCGCCTGTCTCGCTGCTTTCGATAAGTCTCTAGCCATTTAAAATTTTTGATGAC
CTGCTGCGACGCTTTTTTTCTGGCAAGATAGTCTTGTAAATGCGGGCCAAGATCTGCACACTGGTATTTC
GGTTTTTGGGGCCGCGGGCGGCGACGGGGCCCGTGCGTCCCAGCGCACATGTTCGGCGAGGCGGGGCCTG
CGAGCGCGGCCACCGAGAATCGGACGGGGGTAGTCTCAAGCTGGCCGGCCTGCTCTGGTGCCTGGCCTCG
CGCCGCCGTGTATCGCCCCGCCCTGGGCGGCAAGGCTGGCCCGGTCGGCACCAGTTGCGTGAGCGGAAAG
ATGGCCGCTTCCCGGCCCTGCTGCAGGGAGCTCAAAATGGAGGACGCGGCGCTCGGGAGAGCGGGCGGGT
GAGTCACCCACACAAAGGAAAAGGGCCTTTCCGTCCTCAGCCGTCGCTTCATGTGACTCCACGGAGTACC
GGGCGCCGTCCAGGCACCTCGATTAGTTCTCGAGCTTTTGGAGTACGTCGTCTTTAGGTTGGGGGGAGGG
GTTTTATGCGATGGAGTTTCCCCACACTGAGTGGGTGGAGACTGAAGTTAGGCCAGCTTGGCACTTGATG
TAATTCTCCTTGGAATTTGCCCTTTTTGAGTTTGGATCTTGGTTCATTCTCAAGCCTCAGACAGTGGTTC
AAAGTTTTTTTCTTCCATTTCAGGTGTCGTGAGAAGGGCGAATTCGACCCAAGTTTGTACAAAAAAGCAG
GCTCGCCACCATGGTGAGCAAGGGCGAGGAGCTGTTCACCGGGGTGGTGCCCATCCTGGTCGAGCTGGAC
GGCGACGTAAACGGCCACAAGTTCAGCGTGAGGGGCGAGGGCGAGGGCGATGCCACCAACGGCAAGCTGA
CCCTGAAGTTCATCTGCACCACCGGCAAGCTGCCCGTGCCCTGGCCCACCCTCGTGACCACCCTGAGCCA
CGGCGTGCAGTGCTTCGCCCGCTACCCCGACCACATGAAGCAGCACGACTTCTTCAAGTCCGCCATGCCC
GAAGGCTACGTCCAGGAGCGCACCATCTTCTTCAAGGACGACGGCACCTACAAGACCCGCGCCGAGGTGA
AGTTCGAGGGCGACACCCTAGTGAACCGCATCGAGCTGAAGGGCGTCGACTTCAAGGAGGACGGCAACAT
CCTGGGGCACAAGCTGGAGTACAACTTCAACAGCCACAACATCTATATCATGGCCGTCAAGCAGAAGAAC
GGCATCAAGGTGAACTTCAAGATCCGCCACAACGTGGAGGACGGCAGCGTGCAGCTCGCCGACCACTACC
AGCAGAACACCCCCATCGGCGACGGCCCCGTGCTGCTGCCCGACAGCCACTACCTGAGCACCCAGTCCGT
GCTGAGCAAAGACCCCAACGAGAAGCGCGATCACATGGTCCTGCTGGAGTTCCGCACCGCCGCCGGGATC
ACTCTCGGCATGGACGAGCTGTACAAGTAATACCACCCAGCTTTCTTGTACAAAGTGGTACGCGTGAATT
CACTCCTCAGGTGCAGGCTGCCTATCAGAAGGTGGTGGCTGGTGTGGCCAATGCCCTGGCTCACAAATAC
CACTGAGATCTTTTTCCCTCTGCCAAAAATTATGGGGACATCATGAAGCCCCTTGAGCATCTGACTTCTG
GCTAATAAAGGAAATTTATTTTCATTGCAATAGTGTGTTGGAATTTTTTGTGTCTCTCACTCGGAAGGAC
ATATGGGAGGGCAAATCATTTAAAACATCAGAATGAGTATTTGGTTTAGAGTTTGGCAACATATGCCCAT
ATGCTGGCTGCCATGAACAAAGGTTGGCTATAAAGAGGTCATCAGTATATGAAACAGCCCCCTGCTGTCC
ATTCCTTATTCCATAGAAAAGCCTTGACTTGAGGTTAGATTTTTTTTATATTTTGTTTTGTGTTATTTTT
TTCTTTAACATCCCTAAAATTTTCCTTACATGTTTTACTAGCCAGATTTTTCCTCCTCTCCTGACTACTC
CCAGTCATAGCTGTCCCTCTTCTCTTATGGAGATCCCTCGACCTGCAGCCCAAGCTTGGCGTAATCATGG
TCATAGCTGTTTCCTGTGTGAAATTGTTATCCGCTCACAATTCCACACAACATACGAGCCGGAAGCATAA
AGTGTAAAGCCTGGGGTGCCTAATGAGTGAGCTAACTCACATTAATTGCGTTGCGCTCACTGCCCGCTTT
CCAGTCGGGAAACCTGTCGTGCCAGCGGATCGACAGTACTAAGCTTGGTCTAATACCCAATCTCTCGTCT
TATCCAGATGTTTTATACGCCTCTGGCCCGTGTCTCAAAATCTCTGATGTTACATTGCACAAGATAAAAT
AATATCATCATGAACAATAAAACTGTCTGCTTACATAAACAGTAATACAAGGGGTGTTATGAGCCATATT
CAACGGGAAACGTCGAGGCCGCGATTAAATTCCAACATGGATGCTGATTTATATGGGTATAAATGGGCTC
GCGATAATGTCGGGCAATCAGGTGCGACAATCTATCGCTTGTATGGGAAGCCCGATGCGCCAGAGTTGTT
TCTGAAACATGGCAAAGGTAGCGTTGCCAATGATGTTACAGATGAGATGGTCAGACTAAACTGGCTGACG
GAATTTATGCCTCTTCCGACCATCAAGCATTTTATCCGTACTCCTGATGATGCATGGTTACTCACCACTG
CGATCCCCGGAAAAACAGCATTCCAGGTATTAGAAGAATATCCTGATTCAGGTGAAAATATTGTTGATGC
GCTGGCAGTGTTCCTGCGCCGGTTGCATTCGATTCCTGTTTGTAATTGTCCTTTTAACAGCGATCGCGTA
TTTCGTCTCGCTCAGGCGCAATCACGAATGAATAACGGTTTGGTTGATGCGAGTGATTTTGATGACGAGC
GTAATGGCTGGCCTGTTGAACAAGTCTGGAAAGAAATGCATAAACTTTTGCCATTCTCACCGGATTCAGT
CGTCACTCATGGTGATTTCTCACTTGATAACCTTATTTTTGACGAGGGGAAATTAATAGGTTGTATTGAT
GTTGGACGAGTCGGAATCGCAGACCGATACCAGGATCTTGCCATCCTATGGAACTGCCTCGGTGAGTTTT
CTCCTTCATTACAGAAACGGCTTTTTCAAAAATATGGTATTGATAATCCTGATATGAATAAATTGCAGTT
TCATTTGATGCTCGATGAGTTTTTCTAATCAGAATTGGTTAATTGGTTGTAACACTGGCAGAGCATTACG
CTGACTTGACGGGACGGCGCAAGCTCATGACCAAAATCCCTTAACGTGAGTTACGCGTCGTTCCACTGAG
CGTCAGAGGTATCACTAGTATTACAGAGGTAAGTTATAACAGTCGCCTAACCC
