>Addgene plasmid #103726 | LSB-hsa-miR-744-3p | depositor partial sequence | sequence record 196501 | hsa-miR-744-3p target
AGGTTGAGGTTAGTGGCAACAG
